Addgene plasmid #46995: Beclin-HA S-D
Purpose: Expresses Beclin1 in mammalian cells
Depositing lab: Kunliang Guan. Depositing organization: University of California, San Diego (UCSD). Publication: ULK1 induces autophagy by phosphorylating Beclin-1 and activating VPS34 lipid kinase. Russell RC, Tian Y, Yuan H, Park HW, Chang YY, Kim J, Kim H, Neufeld TP, Dillin A, Guan KL. Nat Cell Biol. 2013 Jul;15(7):741-50. doi: 10.1038/ncb2757. Epub 2013 May 19. PubMed 23685627.
Backbone
  Vector backbone: pqcxih
  Vector type: Mammalian Expression
  Selectable markers: Hygromycin
Growth in bacteria
  Bacterial resistance: Ampicillin, 100 μg/mL
  Growth temperature: 37°C
  Growth strain: DH5alpha
  Copy number: Unknown
Gene/Insert
  Gene/Insert name: becn1
  Species: M. musculus (mouse)
  Mutation: S14D
  Tag / fusion protein: HA (N terminal on backbone)
Terms and licenses: Academic/Nonprofit Terms; Industry Terms: Not Available to Industry
How to cite: Beclin-HA S-D was a gift from Kunliang Guan (Addgene plasmid # 46995 ; http://n2t.net/addgene:46995 ; RRID:Addgene_46995)
