[The description below was written by a language model from this plasmid's Addgene catalogue record.]
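Description:
Beclin-HA S-D is a mammalian expression plasmid built on the pQCXIH backbone, carrying mouse becn1 (Beclin-1) with an S14D substitution. The record lists ampicillin resistance for propagation in E. coli and hygromycin as the selectable marker in mammalian cells. pQCXIH is generally known as a self-inactivating retroviral vector in which a CMV promoter drives the inserted gene and an IRES links it to the hygromycin resistance gene. However, the record classifies the plasmid only as mammalian expression, and it includes no feature table, so the promoter, the LTRs and packaging signal, and the replication origin cannot be confirmed from the information given.

The insert is fused to an HA epitope tag, recorded as N-terminal and supplied by the backbone, which allows the protein to be detected or immunoprecipitated with anti-HA antibodies and distinguished from endogenous Beclin-1. Replacing serine 14 with aspartate introduces a negatively charged residue, a standard way of mimicking constitutive phosphorylation at that position. The associated study concerns ULK1 inducing autophagy by phosphorylating Beclin-1 and activating the VPS34 lipid kinase. In that context, the construct plausibly serves as a phosphomimetic Beclin-1 for testing how modification at this site affects VPS34 complex activity and autophagy induction, probably alongside wild-type or non-phosphorylatable versions. The record itself states the purpose only as expression of Beclin1 in mammalian cells. Hygromycin selection would allow stably expressing cell populations to be established.
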