>Addgene plasmid #46995 | Beclin-HA S-D | addgene partial sequence | sequence record 68230 | LNCX 5'-AGCTCGTTTAGTGAACCGTCAGATC-3'
TTTTGACCTCCATAGAAGACACCGGGACCGATCCAGCCTCCGCGGCCGGGAACGGTGCATTGGAACGGAC
CTGCAGGAATTGATCCGCGGCCGCATGTACCCATACGATGTTCCAGATTACGCTGGGGGAGGCGAGGGGT
CTAAGGCGTCCAGCAGCACCATGCAGGTGGACTTCGTGTGCCAGCGCTGTAGCCAGCCTCTGAAACTGGA
CACGAGCTTCAAGATCCTGGACCGGGTCACCATCCAGGAACTCACAGCTCCATTACTTACCACAGCCCAG
GCGAAACCAGGAGAGACCCAGGAGGAAGAGGCTAATAGCGGTGAAGAACCTTTCATTGAAACTCGCCAGG
ATGGTGTCTCTCGAAGATTCATCCCCCCAGCCAGGATGATGTCTACAGAAAGTGCTAATAGCTTCACTCT
GATCGGGGAGGCATCTGATGGTGGCACCATGGAGAACCTCAGCCGGAGACTCAAGGTCACTGGAGACCTG
TTTGACATCATGTCGGGCCAGACCGATGTGGATCACCCGCTGTGTGAGGAATGCACAGACACTCTTTTAG
ACCAGCTGGACACTCAGCTCAATGTCACTGAGAATGAATGTCAGAACTACAAACGCTGTTTGGAGATCCT
GGAGCAGATGAATGAGGATGACAGTGAGCAGCTGCAGAGGGAGCTGAAGGAGCTGGCCTTGGAGGAGGAG
AGGCTGATCCAGGAGCTGGAAGATGTGGAAAAGAACCGCAAGGTGGTGGCAGAGAACCTGGAGAAGGTCC
AGGCTGAGGCGGAGAGATTGGACCAGGAGGAAGCTCAGTACCAGCGGGAGTATAGTGAGTTTAAAAGGCA
GCAGCTGGAGTTGGATGACGAACTCAAGAGTGTGGAGAACCAGGTGCGCTACGCCCAGATCCAGCTGGAC
AAGCTCAAGAAGACCAATGTCTTCAATGCCACCTTCCATATCTGGCACAGCGGACAGTTTGGCACAATCA
ATAATTTCAGACTGGGTCGCTT
